Addgene plasmid #157605: pD649-HAsp-PXDNL(Trunc1)-COMP5AP-AviTag-9xHis
Purpose: Mammalian expression of cell-surface protein partial extracellular domain fused to COMP5AP-AviTag-9xHis. Protein is secreted from cells.
Depositing lab: Chris Garcia. Depositing organization: Stanford University. Publication: A Human IgSF Cell-Surface Interactome Reveals a Complex Network of Protein-Protein Interactions. Wojtowicz WM, Vielmetter J, Fernandes RA, Siepe DH, Eastman CL, Chisholm GB, Cox S, Klock H, Anderson PW, Rue SM, Miller JJ, Glaser SM, Bragstad ML, Vance J, Lam AW, Lesley SA, Zinn K, Garcia KC. Cell. 2020 Aug 20;182(4):1027-1043.e17. doi: 10.1016/j.cell.2020.07.025. PubMed 32822567.
Backbone
  Vector backbone: pD649
  Backbone size w/o insert (bp): 7153
  Vector type: Mammalian Expression
Growth in bacteria
  Bacterial resistance: Ampicillin, 100 μg/mL
  Growth temperature: 37°C
  Growth strain: DH5alpha
  Copy number: High Copy
Gene/Insert
  Gene/Insert name: PXDNL
  Species: H. sapiens (human)
  Insert size (bp): 4320
  Entrez Gene: PXDNL (a.k.a. PMR1, PRM1, VPO2)
  Promoter: CMV/SP6
  Tag / fusion protein: COMP5AP-AviTag-9xHis (C terminal on backbone)
  Cloning method: Restriction Enzyme; 5′ cloning site GCGGCCGC (not destroyed); 3′ cloning site GGCGCGCC (not destroyed)
  Sequencing primers: 5′ ATTTAGGTGACACTATAG; 3′ CGTCGCACTCCATCACGGTG
Resource information
  A portion of this plasmid was derived from a plasmid made by: synthesis by ThermoFisher
Terms and licenses: Academic/Nonprofit Terms; Industry Terms: Not Available to Industry
Depositor comments: Some plasmids in this collection may have an IS4-like element ISVsa5 family transposase upstream of the CMV promoter.
How to cite: pD649-HAsp-PXDNL(Trunc1)-COMP5AP-AviTag-9xHis was a gift from Chris Garcia (Addgene plasmid # 157605 ; http://n2t.net/addgene:157605 ; RRID:Addgene_157605)
