[The description below was written by a language model from this plasmid's Addgene catalogue record and pLannotate feature annotations shown in this document.]
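Description:
pD649-HAsp-PXDNL(Trunc1)-COMP5AP-AviTag-9xHis is a mammalian expression plasmid of about 11.5 kb, built on the pD649 backbone. It produces a secreted, tagged form of a partial extracellular region of human PXDNL (also known as VPO2 or PMR1). It is propagated in E. coli as a high-copy plasmid through a ColE1/pUC-type origin and is selected with ampicillin via the bla gene. The backbone also carries an SV40 early promoter/EM7 promoter cassette driving a puromycin N-acetyltransferase sequence, followed by a short ble fragment and an SV40 poly(A) signal. This could allow puromycin selection in mammalian cells, although the catalogue entry lists no mammalian selection marker. Several other annotations (KanR, lacZα, lac operator, rrnB T2, f1 ori) are only small fragments and probably remnants of the backbone.

The expression unit uses the CMV enhancer and immediate-early promoter, followed by a fragment of CMV intron A and an SP6 promoter. An N-terminal signal sequence, named "HAsp" in the plasmid name and annotated as resembling an IgH leader, directs the protein into the secretory pathway. The 4,320 bp PXDNL truncation sits between intact NotI and AscI sites and is fused in frame at its C terminus to the backbone-encoded COMP5AP module. That module comprises the coiled-coil segment of rat cartilage oligomeric matrix protein, which pentamerises the fusion, and human placental alkaline phosphatase, which serves as an enzymatic reporter. An AviTag for site-specific biotinylation and a polyhistidine tag for purification follow (9xHis by name, annotated as 8xHis), and a bGH poly(A) signal ends the unit. The associated publication title indicates that the plasmid belongs to a collection used to map a human IgSF cell-surface interactome. Multimerised, AP-tagged ectodomains of this kind typically serve as high-avidity probes for detecting weak extracellular binding. The depositor notes that some plasmids in the collection may carry an IS4-like transposase element upstream of the CMV promoter; no such feature is annotated in this table.
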