Features (pLannotate 1.2.2; 24 found; start..end, strand, type, name):
    119..143     -  CDS            KanR (fragment): aminoglycoside phosphotransferase; aph(3')-Ia; confers resistance to kanamycin
    254..842     +  rep_origin     ori: high-copy-number ColE1/pMB1/pBR322/pUC origin of replication
   1067..1084    +  terminator     rrnB T2 terminator (fragment): transcription terminator T2 from the E. coli rrnB gene
   1109..1128    -  CDS            lacZα (fragment): LacZα fragment of β-galactosidase; lacZ fragment
   1582..1602    +  protein_bind   lac operator (fragment): The lac repressor binds to the lac operator to inhibit transcription in E. coli. This inhibition can be relieved by adding lactose or isopropyl-β-D-thiogalactopyranoside (IPTG). lac repressor encoded by lacI
   1843..2146    +  enhancer       CMV enhancer: human cytomegalovirus immediate early enhancer
   2147..2350    +  promoter       CMV promoter: human cytomegalovirus (CMV) immediate early promoter
   2486..2529    +  intron         CMV intron (fragment): modified intron A from human cytomegalovirus
   2581..2599    +  promoter       SP6 promoter: promoter for bacteriophage SP6 RNA polymerase
   2603..2640    +  CDS            IgH signal sequence (fragment): signal sequence from the mouse immunoglobulin heavy chain variable region
   2749..7068    +  CDS            PXDNL: PXDNL_HUMAN - Also known as VPO2. Experimental evidence at protein level: Swiss-Prot protein existence level 1. [Isoform PMR1]: Endonuclease selectively degrading some target mRNAs while they are engaged by translating ribosomes, among which albumin and beta-globin mRNAs. From Homo sapiens (Human).
   7165..7344    +  CDS            Comp (fragment): COMP_RAT - Experimental evidence at protein level: Swiss-Prot protein existence level 1. May play a role in the structural integrity of cartilage via its interaction with other extracellular matrix proteins such as the collagens and fibronectin. Can mediate the interaction of chondrocytes with the cartilage extracellular matrix through interaction with cell surface integrin receptors. Could play a role in the pathogenesis of osteoarthritis. Potent suppressor of apoptosis in both primary chondrocytes and transformed cells. Suppresses apoptosis by blocking the activation of caspase-3 and by indu
   7332..8784    +  CDS            SEAP (fragment): secreted alkaline phosphatase from human placenta The natural enzyme has a C-terminal transmembrane sequence that is replaced by a GPI anchor.
   8809..8850    +  CDS            AviTag™ (fragment): peptide tag that allows for enzymatic biotinylation
   8854..8877    +  CDS            8xHis: 8xHis affinity tag
   9023..9134    +  polyA_signal   bGH poly(A) signal: bovine growth hormone polyadenylation signal
   9135..9243    +  rep_origin     f1 ori (fragment): f1 bacteriophage origin of replication; arrow indicates direction of (+) strand synthesis
   9257..9586    +  promoter       SV40 promoter: SV40 enhancer and early promoter
   9634..9681    +  promoter       EM7 promoter: synthetic bacterial promoter&nbsp
   9700..10299   +  CDS            PuroR (fragment): puromycin N-acetyltransferase; pac from Streptomyces; confers resistance to puromycin
  10309..10434   +  CDS            ble (fragment): BLE_KLEPN - Experimental evidence at protein level: Swiss-Prot protein existence level 1. Binding protein with a strong affinity to the bleomycin family of antibiotics. Binds to CL990; an antimitotic-antibiotic compound. From Klebsiella pneumoniae.
  10429..10550   +  polyA_signal   SV40 poly(A) signal: SV40 polyadenylation signal
  10603..11463   -  CDS            AmpR: β-lactamase; bla; confers resistance to ampicillin, carbenicillin, and related antibiotics
  11466..89      -  promoter       AmpR promoter (fragment) (across the origin): bla
>Addgene plasmid #157605 | pD649-HAsp-PXDNL(Trunc1)-COMP5AP-AviTag-9xHis | depositor full sequence | sequence record 304319 | Full Sequence
TTTCAATATTATTGAAGCATTTATCAGGGTTATTGTCTCATGAGCGGATACATATTTGAATGTATTTAGA
AAAATAAACAAATAGGGGTCAGTGTTACAACCAATTAACCAATTCTGAACATTATCGCGAGCCCATTTAT
ACCTGAATATGGCTCATAACACCCCTTGCTCATGACCAAAATCCCTTAACGTGAGTTACGCGCGCGTCGT
TCCACTGAGCGTCAGACCCCGTAGAAAAGATCAAAGGATCTTCTTGAGATCCTTTTTTTCTGCGCGTAAT
CTGCTGCTTGCAAACAAAAAAACCACCGCTACCAGCGGTGGTTTGTTTGCCGGATCAAGAGCTACCAACT
CTTTTTCCGAAGGTAACTGGCTTCAGCAGAGCGCAGATACCAAATACTGTTCTTCTAGTGTAGCCGTAGT
TAGCCCACCACTTCAAGAACTCTGTAGCACCGCCTACATACCTCGCTCTGCTAATCCTGTTACCAGTGGC
TGCTGCCAGTGGCGATAAGTCGTGTCTTACCGGGTTGGACTCAAGACGATAGTTACCGGATAAGGCGCAG
CGGTCGGGCTGAACGGGGGGTTCGTGCACACAGCCCAGCTTGGAGCGAACGACCTACACCGAACTGAGAT
ACCTACAGCGTGAGCTATGAGAAAGCGCCACGCTTCCCGAAGGGAGAAAGGCGGACAGGTATCCGGTAAG
CGGCAGGGTCGGAACAGGAGAGCGCACGAGGGAGCTTCCAGGGGGAAACGCCTGGTATCTTTATAGTCCT
GTCGGGTTTCGCCACCTCTGACTTGAGCGTCGATTTTTGTGATGCTCGTCAGGGGGGCGGAGCCTATGGA
AAAACGCCAGCAACGCGGCCTTTTTACGGTTCCTGGCCTTTTGCTGGCCTTTTGCTCACATGTTCTTTCC
TGCGTTATCCCCTGATTCTGTGGATAACCGTATTACCGCCTTTGAGTGAGCTGATACCGCTCGCCGCAGC
CGAACGACCGAGCGCAGCGAGTCAGTGAGCGAGGAAGCGGAAGGCGAGAGTAGGGAACTGCCAGGCATCA
AACTAAGCAGAAGGCCCCTGACGGATGGCCTTTTTGCGTTTCTACAAACTCTTTCTGTGTTGTAAAACGA
CGGCCAGTCTTAAGCTCGGGCCCCCTGGGCGGTTCTGATAACGAGTAATCGTTAATCCGCAAATAACGTA
AAAACCCGCTTCGGCGGGTTTTTTTATGGGGGGAGTTTAGGGAAAGAGCATTTGTCAGAATATTTAAGGG
CGCCTGTCACTTTGCTTGATATATGAGAATTATTTAACCTTATAAATGAGAAAAAAGCAACGCACTTTAA
ATAAGATACGTTGCTTTTTCGATTGATGAACACCTATAATTAAACTATTCATCTATTATTTATGATTTTT
TGTATATACAATATTTCTAGTTTGTTAAAGAGAATTAAGAAAATAAATCTCGAAAATAATAAAGGGAAAA
TCAGTTTTTGATATCAAAATTATACATGTCAACGATAATACAAAATATAATACAAACTATAAGATGTTAT
CAGTATTTATTATCATTTAGAATAAATTTTGTGTCGCCCTTAATTGTGAGCGGATAACAATTACGAGCTT
CATGCACAGTGGCGTTGACTCAATATTGGCCATTAGCCATATTATTCATTGGTTATATAGCATAAATCAA
TATTGGCTATTGGCCATTGCATACGTTGTATCTATATCATAATATGTACATTTATATTGGCTCATGTCCA
ATATGACCGCCATGTTGGCATTGATTATTGACTAGTTATTAATAGTAATCAATTACGGGGTCATTAGTTC
ATAGCCCATATATGGAGTTCCGCGTTACATAACTTACGGTAAATGGCCCGCCTGGCTGACCGCCCAACGA
CCCCCGCCCATTGACGTCAATAATGACGTATGTTCCCATAGTAACGCCAATAGGGACTTTCCATTGACGT
CAATGGGTGGAGTATTTACGGTAAACTGCCCACTTGGCAGTACATCAAGTGTATCATATGCCAAGTACGC
CCCCTATTGACGTCAATGACGGTAAATGGCCCGCCTGGCATTATGCCCAGTACATGACCTTATGGGACTT
TCCTACTTGGCAGTACATCTACGTATTAGTCATCGCTATTACCATGGTGATGCGGTTTTGGCAGTACATC
AATGGGCGTGGATAGCGGTTTGACTCACGGGGATTTCCAAGTCTCCACCCCATTGACGTCAATGGGAGTT
TGTTTTGGCACCAAAATCAACGGGACTTTCCAAAATGTCGTAACAACTCCGCCCCATTGACGCAAATGGG
CGGTAGGCGTGTACGGTGGGAGGTCTATATAAGCAGAGCTCGTTTAGTGAACCGTCAGATCGCCTGGAGA
CGCCATCCACGCTGTTTTGACCTCCATAGAAGACACCGGGACCGATCCAGCCTCCGCGGCCGGGAACGGT
GCATTGGAACGCGGATTCCCCGTGCCAAGAGTGACGTAAGTACCGCCTATAGAGTCTATAGGCCCACCCC
CTTGGCTTCGTTAGAACGCGGCTACAATTAATACATAACCTTATGTATCATACACATACGATTTAGGTGA
CACTATAGAATAACATCCACTTTGCCTTTCTCTCCACAGGTGTCCACTCCCAGGTCCAACTGCACCTCGG
TTCTATCGAAAACGCGCCTGCTAGCGCCACCATGAAGACCATCATTGCCCTGAGCTACATCTTCTGCCTG
GTGTTCGCTGCGGCCGCCTGTCCTAGCAGATGCCTGTGTTTTAAGAGCACCGTGCGCTGCATGCACCTGA
TGCTGGATCACATTCCTCAGGTGCCACAGCAGACCACCGTGCTGGACCTGCGGTTCAACAGAATCAGAGA
GATCCCCGGCAGCGCCTTCAAGAAGCTGAAGAACCTGAACACCCTGCTGCTGAACAACAACCACATCCGG
AAGATCAGCCGGAACGCCTTTGAAGGCCTGGAAAACCTGCTGTACCTGTACCTCTACAAGAACGAGATTC
ACGCCCTGGACAAGCAGACCTTCAAGGGCCTGATTTCCCTGGAACACCTGTACATCCACTTCAACCAGCT
GGAAATGCTGCAGCCCGAGACATTCGGCGACCTGCTGAGACTGGAACGGCTGTTCCTGCACAACAACAAG
CTGAGCAAGATCCCAGCCGGCAGCTTCAGCAACCTGGACAGCCTGAAAAGACTGCGGCTGGACAGCAATG
CCCTCGTGTGCGATTGTGATCTGATGTGGCTGGGAGAGCTGCTGCAGGGATTTGCCCAGCATGGACATAC
ACAGGCCGCTGCCACCTGTGAATACCCTAGAAGGCTGCATGGCAGAGCCGTGGCCTCTGTGACCGTGGAA
GAGTTCAACTGTCAGAGCCCCAGAATCACCTTCGAGCCCCAAGATGTGGAAGTGCCCAGCGGCAACACCG
TGTACTTTACATGCAGAGCCGAGGGCAACCCCAAGCCTGAGATCATCTGGATTCACAACAATCACAGCCT
GGACCTGGAAGATGACACCCGGCTGAACGTGTTCGACGACGGCACCCTGATGATCCGGAACACCAGAGAA
AGCGATCAGGGCGTGTACCAGTGCATGGCCAGAAATTCTGCCGGCGAGGCCAAGACACAGAGCGCCATGC
TGAGATACAGCAGCCTGCCTGCCAAGCCTAGCTTCGTGATTCAGCCTCAGGACACCGAGGTGCTGATCGG
CACAAGCACCACACTGGAATGCATGGCTACCGGCCATCCTCATCCTCTGATCACCTGGACCAGAGACAAC
GGCCTGGAACTGGATGGAAGCAGACACGTGGCAACCAGCTCTGGCCTGTACCTGCAGAACATCACCCAAC
GCGACCACGGCAGATTCACCTGTCACGCCAACAATAGCCACGGCACAGTGCAGGCTGCCGCCAATATTAT
CGTTCAGGCCCCTCCTCAGTTCACCGTGACACCTAAAGATCAGGTGGTGCTGGAAGAACACGCCGTGGAA
TGGCTGTGCGAGGCCGATGGAAATCCTCCTCCTGTGATCGTGTGGACCAAGACAGGTGGACAGCTGCCAG
TGGAAGGACAGCACACAGTGCTGTCTAGCGGCACACTGAGAATCGACAGAGCCGCTCAGCACGACCAGGG
CCAGTATGAATGTCAAGCCGTGTCCAGCCTGGGCGTGAAGAAAGTGTCTGTGCAGCTGACCGTGAAGCCC
AAGGCTCTGGCTGTGTTTACCCAGCTGCCTCAGGATACAAGCGTGGAAGTGGGCAAGAACATCAACATCA
GCTGCCACGCTCAGGGCGAGCCTCAGCCTATCATCACATGGAACAAAGAAGGCGTGCAGATCACCGAGAG
CGGCAAGTTTCATGTGGACGACGAGGGAACCCTGACCATCTACGATGCCGGCTTTCCAGACCAGGGCAGA
TACGAGTGTGTGGCCCGGAATTCTTTTGGCCTGGCCGTGACCAACATGTTCCTGACAGTGACCGCCATTC
AGGGCAGACAGGCCGGCGACGATTTTGTGGAAAGCAGCATTCTGGACGCCGTGCAGAGAGTGGATAGCGC
CATCAATAGCACCAGACGGCACCTGTTCAGCCAGAAGCCTCACACATCTAGCGATCTGCTGGCCCAGTTT
CACTACCCTAGGGACCCTCTGATCGTGGAAATGGCCAGAGCCGGCGAGATCTTTGAGCACACACTGCAGC
TGATCCGCGAGAGAGTGAAGCAGGGACTGACAGTGGATCTGGAAGGCAAAGAGTTCCGGTACAACGACCT
GGTGTCCCCTAGAAGCCTGAGCCTGATCGCCAATCTGAGCGGATGTACTGCCAGAAGGCCCCTGCCTAAC
TGCAGCAATAGATGCTTCCACGCCAAGTACAGAGCCCACGACGGAACCTGCAACAACCTCCAGCAACCTA
CATGGGGAGCCGCTCTGACTGCCTTTGCTAGACTGCTCCAGCCAGCCTACAGAGATGGAATCAGAGCACC
TAGAGGCCTGGGACTGCCTGTTGGAAGTAGACAACCTCTGCCTCCTCCTAGACTGGTGGCCACAGTTTGG
GCTAGAGCTGCCGCTGTGACACCCGATCACAGCTACACAAGAATGCTGATGCACTGGGGCTGGTTTCTGG
AACACGATCTGGACCATACCGTGCCTGCTCTGAGCACCGCCAGATTTTCCGATGGCAGACCTTGCAGCAG
CGTGTGCACCAACGATCCTCCATGCTTCCCCATGAACACCCGGCACGCTGATCCTAGAGGAACACACGCC
CCTTGCATGCTGTTTGCCAGATCTTCTCCTGCCTGTGCCTCTGGCAGACCAAGCGCTACAGTGGATTCTG
TGTACGCCAGAGAGCAGATCAACCAGCAGACCGCCTACATCGACGGCAGCAATGTGTACGGCAGCAGCGA
GAGAGAATCTCAGGCACTGAGAGATCCTAGCGTGCCCAGAGGCCTGCTGAAAACAGGATTTCCTTGGCCA
CCTAGCGGCAAGCCCCTGCTGCCATTTTCTACAGGCCCTCCAACCGAGTGCGCCAGACAAGAGCAAGAGA
GCCCTTGTTTTCTGGCCGGCGATCACAGAGCCAATGAGCATCTGGCACTGGCCGCCATGCACACCCTGTG
GTTCAGAGAACACAACCGGATGGCCACCGAGCTGAGCGCACTGAATCCTCACTGGGAGGGAAATACCGTG
TACCAAGAGGCCAGAAAGATCGTGGGAGCCGAGCTGCAGCACATTACCTACTCTCACTGGCTGCCCAAGG
TGCTGGGCGATCCTGGAACTAGAATGCTCAGAGGCTACCGGGGCTACAACCCCAATGTGAACGCCGGCAT
CATCAACAGCTTTGCCACCGCCGCCTTCAGATTCGGACACACCCTGATCAACCCCATCCTGTACAGACTG
AACGCCACACTGGGAGAGATCAGCGAGGGCCATCTGCCTTTCCATAAGGCCCTGTTTAGCCCCAGCAGAA
TCATCAAAGAAGGTGGCATCGACCCCGTGCTGAGAGGACTGTTTGGAGTGGCTGCTAAGTGGCGGGCTCC
TAGCTATCTCCTGTCTCCTGAGCTGACCCAGAGACTGTTTAGCGCCGCCTATTCTGCTGCTGTGGATTCC
GCCGCCACAATCATCCAGAGAGGCAGAGATCACGGCATCCCTCCATACGTGGACTTCAGAGTGTTCTGCA
ACCTGACCTCCGTGAAGAACTTCGAGGATCTGCAGAATGAGATCAAGGACAGCGAGATCCGGCAGAAGCT
GCGGAAGCTTTACGGCAGCCCTGGCGATATTGATCTGTGGCCAGCACTGATGGTGGAAGATCTGATCCCT
GGCACAAGAGTGGGCCCCACACTGATGTGTCTGTTCGTGACACAGTTCCAGCGGCTGCGCGACGGCGATA
GATTTTGGTACGAGAACCCTGGCGTGTTCACCCCTGCTCAGCTGACACAGCTGAAACAGGCTTCCCTGAG
CAGAGTGCTGTGCGACAATGGCGATAGCATCCAGCAGGTTCAGGCCGACGTGTTCGTGAAGGCCGAGTAT
CCCCAGGACTACCTGAACTGCAGCGAGATTCCCAAGGTGGACCTGAGAGTGTGGCAGGACTGTTGCGCCG
ATTGCAGAAGCAGAGGCCAGTTCAGAGCAGTGACCCAAGAGTCCCAGAAGAAGAGAAGCGCCCAGTACAG
CTACCCCGTGGACAAGGACATGGAACTGAGCCACCTGAGAAGCAGGCAGCAGGACAAAATCTACGTGGGC
GAAGATGCCCGGAATGTGACTGTGCTGGCTAAGACCAAGTTCTCCCAGGACTTCAGCACCTTCGCCGCCG
AGATCCAAGAAACCATCACAGCCCTGCGGGAACAGATTAACAAGCTGGAAGCCAGACTGAGGCAGGCCGG
TTGTACAGATGTTCGGGGAGTGCCTCGGAAGGCCGAAGAACGGTGGATGAAGGAAGATTGCACCCACTGC
ATCTGCGAGTCCGGCCAAGTGACCTGCGTGGTGGAAATTTGCCCTCCTGCTCCATGTCCATCACCTGAGC
TGGTCAAGGGCACATGCTGCCCCGTGTGTAGAGATAGAGGCATGCCAAGCGACAGCCCCGAGAAGCGAGG
CGCGCCGGAAGATCAAGTTGATCCAAGATTGATTGATGGCAAGGGCGGATCTCTGGAGGTGCTGTTCCAG
GGACCAGGCGGAAGCGGCAATCCCGGCGGCGATCTGGCCCCCCAGATGCTGCGCGAGCTGCAGGAGACCA
ATGCCGCCCTGCAGGACGTGCGCGAGCTGCTGCGCCACCGCGTGAAGGAGATCACCTTCCTGAAGAACAC
CGTGATGGAGTGCGACGCCTGCGGTATGCAGCCCTCTAGAGGCTCCGGCTCCATCATCCCAGTTGAGGAG
GAGAACCCGGACTTCTGGAACCGCGAGGCAGCCGAGGCCCTGGGTGCCGCCAAGAAGCTGCAGCCTGCAC
AGACAGCCGCCAAGAACCTCATCATCTTCCTGGGCGATGGGATGGGGGTGTCTACGGTGACAGCTGCCAG
GATCCTAAAAGGGCAGAAGAAGGACAAACTGGGGCCTGAGATACCCCTGGCCATGGACCGCTTCCCATAT
GTGGCTCTGTCCAAGACATACAATGTAGACAAACATGTGCCAGACAGTGGAGCCACAGCCACGGCCTACC
TGTGCGGGGTCAAGGGCAACTTCCAGACCATTGGCTTGAGTGCAGCCGCCCGCTTTAACCAGTGCAACAC
GACACGCGGCAACGAGGTCATCTCCGTGATGAATCGGGCCAAGAAAGCAGGGAAGTCAGTGGGAGTGGTA
ACCACCACACGAGTGCAGCACGCCTCGCCAGCCGGCACCTACGCCCACACGGTGAACCGCAACTGGTACT
CGGACGCCGACGTGCCTGCCTCGGCCCGCCAGGAGGGGTGCCAGGACATCGCTACGCAGCTCATCTCCAA
CATGGACATTGACGTGATCCTAGGTGGAGGCCGAAAGTACATGTTTCGCATGGGAACCCCAGACCCTGAG
TACCCAGATGACTACAGCCAAGGTGGGACCAGGCTGGACGGGAAGAATCTGGTGCAGGAATGGCTGGCGA
AGCGCCAGGGTGCCCGGTATGTGTGGAACCGCACTGAGCTCATGCAGGCTTCCCTGGACCCGTCTGTGAC
CCATCTCATGGGTCTCTTTGAGCCTGGAGACATGAAATACGAGATCCACCGAGACTCCACACTGGACCCC
TCCCTGATGGAGATGACAGAGGCTGCCCTGCGCCTGCTGAGCAGGAACCCCCGCGGCTTCTTCCTCTTCG
TGGAGGGTGGTCGCATCGACCATGGTCATCATGAAAGCAGGGCTTACCGGGCACTGACTGAGACGATCAT
GTTCGACGACGCCATTGAGAGGGCGGGCCAGCTCACCAGCGAGGAGGACACGCTGAGCCTCGTCACTGCC
GACCACTCCCACGTCTTCTCCTTCGGAGGCTACCCCCTGCGAGGGAGCTCCATCTTCGGGCTGGCCCCTG
GCAAGGCCCGGGACAGGAAGGCCTACACGGTCCTCCTATACGGAAACGGTCCAGGCTATGTGCTCAAGGA
CGGCGCCCGGCCGGATGTTACCGAGAGCGAGAGCGGGAGCCCCGAGTATCGGCAGCAGTCAGCAGTGCCC
CTGGACGAAGAGACCCACGCAGGCGAGGACGTGGCGGTGTTCGCGCGCGGCCCGCAGGCGCACCTGGTTC
ACGGCGTGCAGGAGCAGACCTTCATAGCGCACGTCATGGCCTTCGCCGCCTGCCTGGAGCCCTACACCGC
CTGCGACCTGGCGCCCCCCGCCGGCACCACCGACGCCGCGCACCCGGGTGGCGGAGGACTGAACGACATC
TTCGAGGCTCAGAAAATCGAATGGCACGAACATCACCATCACCATCACCATCACCATTAAGGCCGGCCTG
TAGTCACTGGCACAACGCGTTACCCGGTAAGCCAATCGGGTATACACGGTCGTCATACTGCAGACAGGGT
TCTTCTACTTTGCAAGATAGTCTTGAGTAGTAAAATAAATAGATAGAGAAAATCAGCCTCGACTGTGCCT
TCTAGTTGCCAGCCATCTGTTGTTTGCCCCTCCCCCGTGCCTTCCTTGACCCTGGAAGGTGCCACTCCCA
CTGTCCTTTCCTAATAAAATGAGGAAATTGCATCACAACACTCAACCCTATCTCGGTCTATTCTTTTGAT
TTATAAGGGATTTTGCCGATTTCGGCCTATTGGTTAAAAAATGAGCTGATTTAACAAAAATTTAACGCGA
ATTAATTCTGTGGAATGTGTGTCAGTTAGGGTGTGGAAAGTCCCCAGGCTCCCCAGCAGGCAGAAGTATG
CAAAGCATGCATCTCAATTAGTCAGCAACCAGGTGTGGAAAGTCCCCAGGCTCCCCAGCAGGCAGAAGTA
TGCAAAGCATGCATCTCAATTAGTCAGCAACCATAGTCCCGCCCCTAACTCCGCCCATCCCGCCCCTAAC
TCCGCCCAGTTCCGCCCATTCTCCGCCCCATGGCTGACTAATTTTTTTTATTTATGCAGAGGCCGAGGCC
GCCTCTGCCTCTGAGCTATTCCAGAAGTAGTGAGGAGGCTTTTTTGGAGGCCTAGGCTTTTGCAAAAAGC
TCCCGGGAGCTTGTATATCCATTTTCGGATCTGATCAGCACGTGTTGACAATTAATCATCGGCATAGTAT
ATCGGCATAGTATAATACGACAAGGTGAGGAACTAAACCATGACCGAGTACAAGCCCACGGTGCGCCTCG
CCACCCGCGACGACGTCCCCAGGGCCGTACGCACCCTCGCCGCCGCGTTCGCCGACTACCCCGCCACGCG
CCACACCGTCGATCCGGACCGCCACATCGAGCGGGTCACCGAGCTGCAAGAACTCTTCCTCACGCGCGTC
GGGCTCGACATCGGCAAGGTGTGGGTCGCGGACGACGGCGCCGCGGTGGCGGTCTGGACCACGCCGGAGA
GCGTCGAAGCGGGGGCGGTGTTCGCCGAGATCGGCCCGCGCATGGCCGAGTTGAGCGGTTCCCGGCTGGC
CGCGCAGCAACAGATGGAAGGCCTCCTGGCGCCGCACCGGCCCAAGGAGCCCGCGTGGTTCCTGGCCACC
GTCGGCGTCTCGCCCGACCACCAGGGCAAGGGTCTGGGCAGCGCCGTCGTGCTCCCCGGAGTGGAGGCGG
CCGAGCGCGCCGGGGTGCCCGCCTTCCTGGAGACATCCGCGCCCCGCAACCTCCCCTTCTACGAGCGGCT
CGGCTTCACCGTCACCGCCGACGTCGAGGTGCCCGAAGGACCGCGCACCTGGTGCATGACCCGCAAGCCC
GGTGCCTGACACGTGCTACGAGATTTCGATTCCACCGCCGCCTTCTATGAAAGGTTGGGCTTCGGAATCG
TTTTCCGGGACGCCGGCTGGATGATCCTCCAGCGCGGGGATCTCATGCTGGAGTTCTTCGCCCACCCCAA
CTTGTTTATTGCAGCTTATAATGGTTACAAATAAAGCAATAGCATCACAAATTTCACAAATAAAGCATTT
TTTTCACTGCATTCTAGTTGTGGTTTGTCCAAACTCATCAATGTATCTTATCATGTCTGTATACCGTCGA
CCTCTAGCTAGAGCTTGGCGTAATCATGGTCATTACCAATGCTTAATCAGTGAGGCACCTATCTCAGCGA
TCTGTCTATTTCGTTCATCCATAGTTGCCTGACTCCCCGTCGTGTAGATAACTACGATACGGGAGGGCTT
ACCATCTGGCCCCAGCGCTGCGATGATACCGCGAGAACCACGCTCACCGGCTCCGGATTTATCAGCAATA
AACCAGCCAGCCGGAAGGGCCGAGCGCAGAAGTGGTCCTGCAACTTTATCCGCCTCCATCCAGTCTATTA
ATTGTTGCCGGGAAGCTAGAGTAAGTAGTTCGCCAGTTAATAGTTTGCGCAACGTTGTTGCCATCGCTAC
AGGCATCGTGGTGTCACGCTCGTCGTTTGGTATGGCTTCATTCAGCTCCGGTTCCCAACGATCAAGGCGA
GTTACATGATCCCCCATGTTGTGCAAAAAAGCGGTTAGCTCCTTCGGTCCTCCGATCGTTGTCAGAAGTA
AGTTGGCCGCAGTGTTATCACTCATGGTTATGGCAGCACTGCATAATTCTCTTACTGTCATGCCATCCGT
AAGATGCTTTTCTGTGACTGGTGAGTACTCAACCAAGTCATTCTGAGAATAGTGTATGCGGCGACCGAGT
TGCTCTTGCCCGGCGTCAATACGGGATAATACCGCGCCACATAGCAGAACTTTAAAAGTGCTCATCATTG
GAAAACGTTCTTCGGGGCGAAAACTCTCAAGGATCTTACCGCTGTTGAGATCCAGTTCGATGTAACCCAC
TCGTGCACCCAACTGATCTTCAGCATCTTTTACTTTCACCAGCGTTTCTGGGTGAGCAAAAACAGGAAGG
CAAAATGCCGCAAAAAAGGGAATAAGGGCGACACGGAAATGTTGAATACTCATATTCTTCCTT
