>Addgene plasmid #157605 | pD649-HAsp-PXDNL(Trunc1)-COMP5AP-AviTag-9xHis | depositor partial sequence | sequence record 304320 | insert (extracellular domain truncation)
TGTCCTAGCAGATGCCTGTGTTTTAAGAGCACCGTGCGCTGCATGCACCTGATGCTGGATCACATTCCTC
AGGTGCCACAGCAGACCACCGTGCTGGACCTGCGGTTCAACAGAATCAGAGAGATCCCCGGCAGCGCCTT
CAAGAAGCTGAAGAACCTGAACACCCTGCTGCTGAACAACAACCACATCCGGAAGATCAGCCGGAACGCC
TTTGAAGGCCTGGAAAACCTGCTGTACCTGTACCTCTACAAGAACGAGATTCACGCCCTGGACAAGCAGA
CCTTCAAGGGCCTGATTTCCCTGGAACACCTGTACATCCACTTCAACCAGCTGGAAATGCTGCAGCCCGA
GACATTCGGCGACCTGCTGAGACTGGAACGGCTGTTCCTGCACAACAACAAGCTGAGCAAGATCCCAGCC
GGCAGCTTCAGCAACCTGGACAGCCTGAAAAGACTGCGGCTGGACAGCAATGCCCTCGTGTGCGATTGTG
ATCTGATGTGGCTGGGAGAGCTGCTGCAGGGATTTGCCCAGCATGGACATACACAGGCCGCTGCCACCTG
TGAATACCCTAGAAGGCTGCATGGCAGAGCCGTGGCCTCTGTGACCGTGGAAGAGTTCAACTGTCAGAGC
CCCAGAATCACCTTCGAGCCCCAAGATGTGGAAGTGCCCAGCGGCAACACCGTGTACTTTACATGCAGAG
CCGAGGGCAACCCCAAGCCTGAGATCATCTGGATTCACAACAATCACAGCCTGGACCTGGAAGATGACAC
CCGGCTGAACGTGTTCGACGACGGCACCCTGATGATCCGGAACACCAGAGAAAGCGATCAGGGCGTGTAC
CAGTGCATGGCCAGAAATTCTGCCGGCGAGGCCAAGACACAGAGCGCCATGCTGAGATACAGCAGCCTGC
CTGCCAAGCCTAGCTTCGTGATTCAGCCTCAGGACACCGAGGTGCTGATCGGCACAAGCACCACACTGGA
ATGCATGGCTACCGGCCATCCTCATCCTCTGATCACCTGGACCAGAGACAACGGCCTGGAACTGGATGGA
AGCAGACACGTGGCAACCAGCTCTGGCCTGTACCTGCAGAACATCACCCAACGCGACCACGGCAGATTCA
CCTGTCACGCCAACAATAGCCACGGCACAGTGCAGGCTGCCGCCAATATTATCGTTCAGGCCCCTCCTCA
GTTCACCGTGACACCTAAAGATCAGGTGGTGCTGGAAGAACACGCCGTGGAATGGCTGTGCGAGGCCGAT
GGAAATCCTCCTCCTGTGATCGTGTGGACCAAGACAGGTGGACAGCTGCCAGTGGAAGGACAGCACACAG
TGCTGTCTAGCGGCACACTGAGAATCGACAGAGCCGCTCAGCACGACCAGGGCCAGTATGAATGTCAAGC
CGTGTCCAGCCTGGGCGTGAAGAAAGTGTCTGTGCAGCTGACCGTGAAGCCCAAGGCTCTGGCTGTGTTT
ACCCAGCTGCCTCAGGATACAAGCGTGGAAGTGGGCAAGAACATCAACATCAGCTGCCACGCTCAGGGCG
AGCCTCAGCCTATCATCACATGGAACAAAGAAGGCGTGCAGATCACCGAGAGCGGCAAGTTTCATGTGGA
CGACGAGGGAACCCTGACCATCTACGATGCCGGCTTTCCAGACCAGGGCAGATACGAGTGTGTGGCCCGG
AATTCTTTTGGCCTGGCCGTGACCAACATGTTCCTGACAGTGACCGCCATTCAGGGCAGACAGGCCGGCG
ACGATTTTGTGGAAAGCAGCATTCTGGACGCCGTGCAGAGAGTGGATAGCGCCATCAATAGCACCAGACG
GCACCTGTTCAGCCAGAAGCCTCACACATCTAGCGATCTGCTGGCCCAGTTTCACTACCCTAGGGACCCT
CTGATCGTGGAAATGGCCAGAGCCGGCGAGATCTTTGAGCACACACTGCAGCTGATCCGCGAGAGAGTGA
AGCAGGGACTGACAGTGGATCTGGAAGGCAAAGAGTTCCGGTACAACGACCTGGTGTCCCCTAGAAGCCT
GAGCCTGATCGCCAATCTGAGCGGATGTACTGCCAGAAGGCCCCTGCCTAACTGCAGCAATAGATGCTTC
CACGCCAAGTACAGAGCCCACGACGGAACCTGCAACAACCTCCAGCAACCTACATGGGGAGCCGCTCTGA
CTGCCTTTGCTAGACTGCTCCAGCCAGCCTACAGAGATGGAATCAGAGCACCTAGAGGCCTGGGACTGCC
TGTTGGAAGTAGACAACCTCTGCCTCCTCCTAGACTGGTGGCCACAGTTTGGGCTAGAGCTGCCGCTGTG
ACACCCGATCACAGCTACACAAGAATGCTGATGCACTGGGGCTGGTTTCTGGAACACGATCTGGACCATA
CCGTGCCTGCTCTGAGCACCGCCAGATTTTCCGATGGCAGACCTTGCAGCAGCGTGTGCACCAACGATCC
TCCATGCTTCCCCATGAACACCCGGCACGCTGATCCTAGAGGAACACACGCCCCTTGCATGCTGTTTGCC
AGATCTTCTCCTGCCTGTGCCTCTGGCAGACCAAGCGCTACAGTGGATTCTGTGTACGCCAGAGAGCAGA
TCAACCAGCAGACCGCCTACATCGACGGCAGCAATGTGTACGGCAGCAGCGAGAGAGAATCTCAGGCACT
GAGAGATCCTAGCGTGCCCAGAGGCCTGCTGAAAACAGGATTTCCTTGGCCACCTAGCGGCAAGCCCCTG
CTGCCATTTTCTACAGGCCCTCCAACCGAGTGCGCCAGACAAGAGCAAGAGAGCCCTTGTTTTCTGGCCG
GCGATCACAGAGCCAATGAGCATCTGGCACTGGCCGCCATGCACACCCTGTGGTTCAGAGAACACAACCG
GATGGCCACCGAGCTGAGCGCACTGAATCCTCACTGGGAGGGAAATACCGTGTACCAAGAGGCCAGAAAG
ATCGTGGGAGCCGAGCTGCAGCACATTACCTACTCTCACTGGCTGCCCAAGGTGCTGGGCGATCCTGGAA
CTAGAATGCTCAGAGGCTACCGGGGCTACAACCCCAATGTGAACGCCGGCATCATCAACAGCTTTGCCAC
CGCCGCCTTCAGATTCGGACACACCCTGATCAACCCCATCCTGTACAGACTGAACGCCACACTGGGAGAG
ATCAGCGAGGGCCATCTGCCTTTCCATAAGGCCCTGTTTAGCCCCAGCAGAATCATCAAAGAAGGTGGCA
TCGACCCCGTGCTGAGAGGACTGTTTGGAGTGGCTGCTAAGTGGCGGGCTCCTAGCTATCTCCTGTCTCC
TGAGCTGACCCAGAGACTGTTTAGCGCCGCCTATTCTGCTGCTGTGGATTCCGCCGCCACAATCATCCAG
AGAGGCAGAGATCACGGCATCCCTCCATACGTGGACTTCAGAGTGTTCTGCAACCTGACCTCCGTGAAGA
ACTTCGAGGATCTGCAGAATGAGATCAAGGACAGCGAGATCCGGCAGAAGCTGCGGAAGCTTTACGGCAG
CCCTGGCGATATTGATCTGTGGCCAGCACTGATGGTGGAAGATCTGATCCCTGGCACAAGAGTGGGCCCC
ACACTGATGTGTCTGTTCGTGACACAGTTCCAGCGGCTGCGCGACGGCGATAGATTTTGGTACGAGAACC
CTGGCGTGTTCACCCCTGCTCAGCTGACACAGCTGAAACAGGCTTCCCTGAGCAGAGTGCTGTGCGACAA
TGGCGATAGCATCCAGCAGGTTCAGGCCGACGTGTTCGTGAAGGCCGAGTATCCCCAGGACTACCTGAAC
TGCAGCGAGATTCCCAAGGTGGACCTGAGAGTGTGGCAGGACTGTTGCGCCGATTGCAGAAGCAGAGGCC
AGTTCAGAGCAGTGACCCAAGAGTCCCAGAAGAAGAGAAGCGCCCAGTACAGCTACCCCGTGGACAAGGA
CATGGAACTGAGCCACCTGAGAAGCAGGCAGCAGGACAAAATCTACGTGGGCGAAGATGCCCGGAATGTG
ACTGTGCTGGCTAAGACCAAGTTCTCCCAGGACTTCAGCACCTTCGCCGCCGAGATCCAAGAAACCATCA
CAGCCCTGCGGGAACAGATTAACAAGCTGGAAGCCAGACTGAGGCAGGCCGGTTGTACAGATGTTCGGGG
AGTGCCTCGGAAGGCCGAAGAACGGTGGATGAAGGAAGATTGCACCCACTGCATCTGCGAGTCCGGCCAA
GTGACCTGCGTGGTGGAAATTTGCCCTCCTGCTCCATGTCCATCACCTGAGCTGGTCAAGGGCACATGCT
GCCCCGTGTGTAGAGATAGAGGCATGCCAAGCGACAGCCCCGAGAAGCGA
